Addgene plasmid #227967: pMDC32B-NbmiR482aTS-B/c
Purpose: Expression plasmid with a ccdB cassette flanked with two inverted BsaI restriction sites. For expressing syn-tasiRNAs in Nicotiana benthamiana.
Depositing lab: Alberto Carbonell. Depositing organization: Instituto de Biologia Molecular y Celular de Plantas. Publication: Syn-tasiR-VIGS: virus-based targeted RNAi in plants by synthetic trans-acting small interfering RNAs derived from minimal precursors. Cisneros AE, Alarcia A, Llorens-Gamez JJ, Puertes A, Juarez-Molina M, Primc A, Carbonell A. Nucleic Acids Res. 2025 Feb 27;53(5):gkaf183. doi: 10.1093/nar/gkaf183. PubMed 40105245.
Backbone
  Vector backbone: pMDC32
  Total vector size (bp): 11639
  Vector type: Plant Expression
  Selectable markers: Hygromycin
Growth in bacteria
  Bacterial resistance: Chloramphenicol and Kanamycin, 25 & 50 μg/mL
  Growth temperature: 37°C
  Growth strain: ccdB Survival
  Copy number: Low Copy
Gene/Insert 1
  Gene/Insert name: B/c (alt name: BsaI-ccdB)
  Insert size (bp): 1469
  Promoter: None
  Cloning method: Golden Gate
  Sequencing primers: 5′ CGCCAAGCTATCAAACAAGTTTGTA; 3′ ACCACTTTGTACAAGAAAGCTGGGT
Gene/Insert 2
  Gene/Insert name: NbmiR482aTS (alt name: Nicotiana benthamiana microRNA 482a target site)
  Species: A. thaliana (mustard weed)
  Insert size (bp): 33
  Promoter: 35S
  Cloning method: Golden Gate
  Sequencing primers: 5′ CGCCAAGCTATCAAACAAGTTTGTA; 3′ ACCACTTTGTACAAGAAAGCTGGGT
Terms and licenses: Academic/Nonprofit Terms; Industry Terms: Not Available to Industry
Depositor comments: Please visit https://doi.org/10.1101/2024.12.18.629176 for bioRxiv preprint.
How to cite: pMDC32B-NbmiR482aTS-B/c was a gift from Alberto Carbonell (Addgene plasmid # 227967 ; http://n2t.net/addgene:227967 ; RRID:Addgene_227967)
