[The description below was written by a language model from this plasmid's Addgene catalogue record and pLannotate feature annotations shown in this document.]
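Description:
pMDC32B-NbmiR482aTS-B/c is a plant expression binary vector of about 11.6 kb built on the pMDC32 backbone, designed as a cloning-ready recipient for producing synthetic trans-acting small interfering RNAs (syn-tasiRNAs) in Nicotiana benthamiana. The backbone outside the T-DNA carries a kanamycin resistance gene, a ColE1/pBR322-type origin with a bom site for propagation in E. coli, and the pVS1 oriV, RepA and StaA functions that support replication and stable maintenance in Agrobacterium. The catalogue lists the plasmid as low copy. Nopaline-type right and left border repeats delimit the T-DNA, which includes a hygromycin phosphotransferase gene driven by an enhanced CaMV 35S promoter and ended by the CaMV poly(A) signal for selection of transformed plant cells.

The expression cassette consists of a second enhanced 35S promoter and a NOS terminator. Between these lie attB1 and attB2 sites flanking the 33 bp NbmiR482a target site and the roughly 1.5 kb B/c cassette. The target site itself is too short to appear in the feature table. The record lists its species as A. thaliana although the name refers to a N. benthamiana microRNA. The B/c cassette contains a chloramphenicol acetyltransferase gene and the ccdB toxin gene, bordered by two inverted BsaI sites. Because ccdB is lethal to ordinary E. coli strains, the empty vector must be kept in a ccdB-tolerant host under chloramphenicol and kanamycin selection. Replacing the cassette with syn-tasiRNA sequences by Golden Gate cloning at the BsaI sites removes the toxin, giving counterselection against uncut vector. In plants, the endogenous miR482a is presumably meant to cleave the 35S-driven transcript at the target site, triggering phased production of the inserted syn-tasiRNAs from a minimal precursor for targeted gene silencing.
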