Features (pLannotate 1.2.2; 30 found; start..end, strand, type, name):
    425..1219    +  CDS            KanR: aminoglycoside phosphotransferase; aphA-3; confers resistance to kanamycin
   1306..1894    +  rep_origin     ori: high-copy-number ColE1/pMB1/pBR322/pUC origin of replication
   2080..2220    -  misc_feature   bom: basis of mobility region from pBR322
   2322..2361    -  CDS            rop (fragment): Rop protein, which maintains plasmids at low copy number; rop
   2564..2758    -  rep_origin     pVS1 oriV: origin of replication for the Pseudomonas plasmid pVS1 (Heeb et al., 2000)
   2824..3897    -  CDS            pVS1 RepA: replication protein from the Pseudomonas plasmid pVS1 (Heeb et al., 2000)
   4326..4955    -  CDS            pVS1 StaA: stability protein from the Pseudomonas plasmid pVS1 (Heeb et al., 2000)
   5515..5916    -  CDS            Y4CG_SINFN (fragment): Protein inferred from homology: Swiss-Prot protein existence level 3. From Sinorhizobium fredii (strain NBRC 101917 / NGR234).
   6256..6280    -  misc_feature   RB T-DNA repeat: right border repeat from nopaline C58 T-DNA
   6346..6500    -  CDS            lacZα (fragment): LacZα fragment of β-galactosidase; lacZ fragment
   6503..6523    -  misc_feature   MCS (fragment): pUC18/19 multiple cloning site
   6598..7269    +  promoter       CaMV 35S promoter (enhanced): cauliflower mosaic virus 35S promoter with a duplicated enhancer region
   7271..7297    -  misc_feature   MCS (fragment): pUC18/19 multiple cloning site
   7329..7353    +  protein_bind   attB1: mutant version of attB; recombination site for the Gateway® BP reaction BP Clonase™
   7434..7464    +  promoter       lac UV5 promoter: E. coli lac promoter with an "up" mutation
   7488..7517    +  promoter       cat promoter (fragment): promoter of the E. coli cat gene encoding chloramphenicol acetyltransferase
   7518..8174    +  CDS            cat: CAT_ECOLX - Experimental evidence at protein level: Swiss-Prot protein existence level 1. This enzyme is an effector of chloramphenicol resistance in bacteria. From Escherichia coli. This protein is used as a marker in many commonly used cloning vectors, such as pACYC184.
   8356..8514    +  CDS            ccdA (fragment): CCDA_ECO57 - Also known as H, letA. Experimental evidence at protein level: Swiss-Prot protein existence level 1. Antitoxin component of a type II toxin-antitoxin (TA) system which inhibits the post-segregational killing (PSK) of plasmid-free cells, also referred to as a plasmid addiction system. Binds to and blocks the activity of CcdB; will also remove bound CcdB protein from the CcdB-GyrA complex by forming a CcdA-CcdB complex, a process termed rejuvenation. Functions as a transcriptional corepressor for the ccdAB operon, repression also requires CcdB (By similarity). From Escherichia coli
   8519..8821    +  CDS            ccdB: CCDB_ECOLI - Also known as G, letB, letD. Experimental evidence at protein level: Swiss-Prot protein existence level 1. Toxic component of a type II toxin-antitoxin (TA) system, functioning in plasmid maintainence. Responsible for the post- segregational killing (PSK) of plasmid-free cells, also referred to as a plasmid addiction system. Half-life of over 2 hours. Cell killing by CcdB is accompanied by filamentation, defects in chromosome and plasmid segregation, defects in cell division, formation of anucleate cells, decreased DNA synthesis and plasmid loss. Interferes with the activity of DN
   8896..8920    -  protein_bind   attB2: mutant version of attB; recombination site for the Gateway® BP reaction BP Clonase™
   8938..8973    -  misc_feature   MCS (fragment): pBluescript multiple cloning site
   8984..9236    +  terminator     NOS terminator: nopaline synthase terminator and poly(A) signal
   9275..9297    -  protein_bind   lac operator (fragment): The lac repressor binds to the lac operator to inhibit transcription in E. coli. This inhibition can be relieved by adding lactose or isopropyl-β-D-thiogalactopyranoside (IPTG). lac repressor encoded by lacI
   9301..9331    -  promoter       lac promoter: promoter for the E. coli lac operon
   9346..9367    -  protein_bind   CAP binding site: CAP binding activates transcription in the presence of cAMP. E. coli catabolite activator protein
   9380..9468    -  CDS            lacI (fragment): lac repressor; lacI; The lac repressor binds to the lac operator to inhibit transcription in E. coli. This inhibition can be relieved by adding lactose or isopropyl-β-D-thiogalactopyranoside (IPTG).
   9558..10234   +  promoter       CaMV 35S promoter (enhanced): cauliflower mosaic virus 35S promoter with a duplicated enhancer region
  10301..11326   +  CDS            HygR: hygromycin B phosphotransferase confers resistance to hygromycin
  11367..11541   +  polyA_signal   CaMV poly(A) signal: cauliflower mosaic virus polyadenylation signal
  11619..11643   -  misc_feature   LB T-DNA repeat: left border repeat from nopaline C58 T-DNA
>Addgene plasmid #227967 | pMDC32B-NbmiR482aTS-B/c | addgene full sequence | sequence record 454834 | Addgene NGS Result
CCAGCCAGCCAACAGCTCCCCGACCGGCAGCTCGGCACAAAATCACCACTCGATACAGGCAGCCCATCAG
TCCGGGACGGCGTCAGCGGGAGAGCCGTTGTAAGGCGGCAGACTTTGCTCATGTTACCGATGCTATTCGG
AAGAACGGCAACTAAGCTGCCGGGTTTGAAACACGGATGATCTCGCGGAGGGTAGCATGTTGATTGTAAC
GATGACAGAGCGTTGCTGCCTGTGATCACCGCGGTTTCAAAATCGGCTCCGTCGATACTATGTTATACGC
CAACTTTGAAAACAACTTTGAAAAAGCTGTTTTCTGGTATTTAAGGTTTTAGAATGCAAGGAACAGTGAA
TTGGAGTTCGTCTTGTTATAATTAGCTTCTTGGGGTATCTTTAAATACTGTAGAAAAGAGGAAGGAAATA
ATAAATGGCTAAAATGAGAATATCACCGGAATTGAAAAAACTGATCGAAAAATACCGCTGCGTAAAAGAT
ACGGAAGGAATGTCTCCTGCTAAGGTATATAAGCTGGTGGGAGAAAATGAAAACCTATATTTAAAAATGA
CGGACAGCCGGTATAAAGGGACCACCTATGATGTGGAACGGGAAAAGGACATGATGCTATGGCTGGAAGG
AAAGCTGCCTGTTCCAAAGGTCCTGCACTTTGAACGGCATGATGGCTGGAGCAATCTGCTCATGAGTGAG
GCCGATGGCGTCCTTTGCTCGGAAGAGTATGAAGATGAACAAAGCCCTGAAAAGATTATCGAGCTGTATG
CGGAGTGCATCAGGCTCTTTCACTCCATCGACATATCGGATTGTCCCTATACGAATAGCTTAGACAGCCG
CTTAGCCGAATTGGATTACTTACTGAATAACGATCTGGCCGATGTGGATTGCGAAAACTGGGAAGAAGAC
ACTCCATTTAAAGATCCGCGCGAGCTGTATGATTTTTTAAAGACGGAAAAGCCCGAAGAGGAACTTGTCT
TTTCCCACGGCGACCTGGGAGACAGCAACATCTTTGTGAAAGATGGCAAAGTAAGTGGCTTTATTGATCT
TGGGAGAAGCGGCAGGGCGGACAAGTGGTATGACATTGCCTTCTGCGTCCGGTCGATCAGGGAGGATATC
GGGGAAGAACAGTATGTCGAGCTATTTTTTGACTTACTGGGGATCAAGCCTGATTGGGAGAAAATAAAAT
ATTATATTTTACTGGATGAATTGTTTTAGTACCTAGAATGCATGACCAAAATCCCTTAACGTGAGTTTTC
GTTCCACTGAGCGTCAGACCCCGTAGAAAAGATCAAAGGATCTTCTTGAGATCCTTTTTTTCTGCGCGTA
ATCTGCTGCTTGCAAACAAAAAAACCACCGCTACCAGCGGTGGTTTGTTTGCCGGATCAAGAGCTACCAA
CTCTTTTTCCGAAGGTAACTGGCTTCAGCAGAGCGCAGATACCAAATACTGTCCTTCTAGTGTAGCCGTA
GTTAGGCCACCACTTCAAGAACTCTGTAGCACCGCCTACATACCTCGCTCTGCTAATCCTGTTACCAGTG
GCTGCTGCCAGTGGCGATAAGTCGTGTCTTACCGGGTTGGACTCAAGACGATAGTTACCGGATAAGGCGC
AGCGGTCGGGCTGAACGGGGGGTTCGTGCACACAGCCCAGCTTGGAGCGAACGACCTACACCGAACTGAG
ATACCTACAGCGTGAGCTATGAGAAAGCGCCACGCTTCCCGAAGGGAGAAAGGCGGACAGGTATCCGGTA
AGCGGCAGGGTCGGAACAGGAGAGCGCACGAGGGAGCTTCCAGGGGGAAACGCCTGGTATCTTTATAGTC
CTGTCGGGTTTCGCCACCTCTGACTTGAGCGTCGATTTTTGTGATGCTCGTCAGGGGGGCGGAGCCTATG
GAAAAACGCCAGCAACGCGGCCTTTTTACGGTTCCTGGCCTTTTGCTGGCCTTTTGCTCACATGTTCTTT
CCTGCGTTATCCCCTGATTCTGTGGATAACCGTATTACCGCCTTTGAGTGAGCTGATACCGCTCGCCGCA
GCCGAACGACCGAGCGCAGCGAGTCAGTGAGCGAGGAAGCGGAAGAGCGCCTGATGCGGTATTTTCTCCT
TACGCATCTGTGCGGTATTTCACACCGCATATGGTGCACTCTCAGTACAATCTGCTCTGATGCCGCATAG
TTAAGCCAGTATACACTCCGCTATCGCTACGTGACTGGGTCATGGCTGCGCCCCGACACCCGCCAACACC
CGCTGACGCGCCCTGACGGGCTTGTCTGCTCCCGGCATCCGCTTACAGACAAGCTGTGACCGTCTCCGGG
AGCTGCATGTGTCAGAGGTTTTCACCGTCATCACCGAAACGCGCGAGGCAGGGTGCCTTGATGTGGGCGC
CGGCGGTCGAGTGGCGACGGCGCGGCTTGTCCGCGCCCTGGTAGATTGCCTGGCCGTAGGCCAGCCATTT
TTGAGCGGCCAGCGGCCGCGATAGGCCGACGCGAAGCGGCGGGGCGTAGGGAGCGCAGCGACCGAAGGGT
AGGCGCTTTTTGCAGCTCTTCGGCTGTGCGCTGGCCAGACAGTTATGCACAGGCCAGGCGGGTTTTAAGA
GTTTTAATAAGTTTTAAAGAGTTTTAGGCGGAAAAATCGCCTTTTTTCTCTTTTATATCAGTCACTTACA
TGTGTGACCGGTTCCCAATGTACGGCTTTGGGTTCCCAATGTACGGGTTCCGGTTCCCAATGTACGGCTT
TGGGTTCCCAATGTACGTGCTATCCACAGGAAAGAGAACTTTTCGACCTTTTTCCCCTGCTAGGGCAATT
TGCCCTAGCATCTGCTCCGTACATTAGGAACCGGCGGATGCTTCGCCCTCGATCAGGTTGCGGTAGCGCA
TGACTAGGATCGGGCCAGCCTGCCCCGCCTCCTCCTTCAAATCGTACTCCGGCAGGTCATTTGACCCGAT
CAGCTTGCGCACGGTGAAACAGAACTTCTTGAACTCTCCGGCGCTGCCACTGCGTTCGTAGATCGTCTTG
AACAACCATCTGGCTTCTGCCTTGCCTGCGGCGCGGCGTGCCAGGCGGTAGAGAAAACGGCCGATGCCGG
GATCGATCAAAAAGTAATCGGGGTGAACCGTCAGCACGTCCGGGTTCTTGCCTTCTGTGATCTCGCGGTA
CATCCAATCAGCTAGCTCGATCTCGATGTACTCCGGCCGCCCGGTTTCGCTCTTTACGATCTTGTAGCGG
CTAATCAAGGCTTCACCCTCGGATACCGTCACCAGGCGGCCGTTCTTGGCCTTCTTCGTACGCTGCATGG
CAACGTGCGTGGTGTTTAACCGAATGCAGGTTTCTACCAGGTCGTCTTTCTGCTTTCCGCCATCGGCTCG
CCGGCAGAACTTGAGTACGTCCGCAACGTGTGGACGGAACACGCGGCCGGGCTTGTCTCCCTTCCCTTCC
CGGTATCGGTTCATGGATTCGGTTAGATGGGAAACCGCCATCAGTACCAGGTCGTAATCCCACACACTGG
CCATGCCGGCCGGCCCTGCGGAAACCTCTACGTGCCCGTCTGGAAGCTCGTAGCGGATCACCTCGCCAGC
TCGTCGGTCACGCTTCGACAGACGGAAAACGGCCACGTCCATGATGCTGCGACTATCGCGGGTGCCCACG
TCATAGAGCATCGGAACGAAAAAATCTGGTTGCTCGTCGCCCTTGGGCGGCTTCCTAATCGACGGCGCAC
CGGCTGCCGGCGGTTGCCGGGATTCTTTGCGGATTCGATCAGCGGCCGCTTGCCACGATTCACCGGGGCG
TGCTTCTGCCTCGATGCGTTGCCGCTGGGCGGCCTGCGCGGCCTTCAACTTCTCCACCAGGTCATCACCC
AGCGCCGCGCCGATTTGTACCGGGCCGGATGGTTTGCGACCGCTCACGCCGATTCCTCGGGCTTGGGGGT
TCCAGTGCCATTGCAGGGCCGGCAGGCAACCCAGCCGCTTACGCCTGGCCAACCGCCCGTTCCTCCACAC
ATGGGGCATTCCACGGCGTCGGTGCCTGGTTGTTCTTGATTTTCCATGCCGCCTCCTTTAGCCGCTAAAA
TTCATCTACTCATTTATTCATTTGCTCATTTACTCTGGTAGCTGCGCGATGTATTCAGATAGCAGCTCGG
TAATGGTCTTGCCTTGGCGTACCGCGTACATCTTCAGCTTGGTGTGATCCTCCGCCGGCAACTGAAAGTT
GACCCGCTTCATGGCTGGCGTGTCTGCCAGGCTGGCCAACGTTGCAGCCTTGCTGCTGCGTGCGCTCGGA
CGGCCGGCACTTAGCGTGTTTGTGCTTTTGCTCATTTTCTCTTTACCTCATTAACTCAAATGAGTTTTGA
TTTAATTTCAGCGGCCAGCGCCTGGACCTCGCGGGCAGCGTCGCCCTCGGGTTCTGATTCAAGAACGGTT
GTGCCGGCGGCGGCAGTGCCTGGGTAGCTCACGCGCTGCGTGATACGGGACTCAAGAATGGGCAGCTCGT
ACCCGGCCAGCGCCTCGGCAACCTCACCGCCGATGCGCGTGCCTTTGATCGCCCGCGACACGACAAAGGC
CGCTTGTAGCCTTCCATCCGTGACCTCAATGCGCTGCTTAACCAGCTCCACCAGGTCGGCGGTGGCCCAT
ATGTCGTAAGGGCTTGGCTGCACCGGAATCAGCACGAAGTCGGCTGCCTTGATCGCGGACACAGCCAAGT
CCGCCGCCTGGGGCGCTCCGTCGATCACTACGAAGTCGCGCCGGCCGATGGCCTTCACGTCGCGGTCAAT
CGTCGGGCGGTCGATGCCGACAACGGTTAGCGGTTGATCTTCCCGCACGGCCGCCCAATCGCGGGCACTG
CCCTGGGGATCGGAATCGACTAACAGAACATCGGCCCCGGCGAGTTGCAGGGCGCGGGCTAGATGGGTTG
CGATGGTCGTCTTGCCTGACCCGCCTTTCTGGTTAAGTACAGCGATAACCTTCATGCGTTCCCCTTGCGT
ATTTGTTTATTTACTCATCGCATCATATACGCAGCGACCGCATGACGCAAGCTGTTTTACTCAAATACAC
ATCACCTTTTTAGACGGCGGCGCTCGGTTTCTTCAGCGGCCAAGCTGGCCGGCCAGGCCGCCAGCTTGGC
ATCAGACAAACCGGCCAGGATTTCATGCAGCCGCACGGTTGAGACGTGCGCGGGCGGCTCGAACACGTAC
CCGGCCGCGATCATCTCCGCCTCGATCTCTTCGGTAATGAAAAACGGTTCGTCCTGGCCGTCCTGGTGCG
GTTTCATGCTTGTTCCTCTTGGCGTTCATTCTCGGCGGCCGCCAGGGCGTCGGCCTCGGTCAATGCGTCC
TCACGGAAGGCACCGCGCCGCCTGGCCTCGGTGGGCGTCACTTCCTCGCTGCGCTCAAGTGCGCGGTACA
GGGTCGAGCGATGCACGCCAAGCAGTGCAGCCGCCTCTTTCACGGTGCGGCCTTCCTGGTCGATCAGCTC
GCGGGCGTGCGCGATCTGTGCCGGGGTGAGGGTAGGGCGGGGGCCAAACTTCACGCCTCGGGCCTTGGCG
GCCTCGCGCCCGCTCCGGGTGCGGTCGATGATTAGGGAACGCTCGAACTCGGCAATGCCGGCGAACACGG
TCAACACCATGCGGCCGGCCGGCGTGGTGGTGTCGGCCCACGGCTCTGCCAGGCTACGCAGGCCCGCGCC
GGCCTCCTGGATGCGCTCGGCAATGTCCAGTAGGTCGCGGGTGCTGCGGGCCAGGCGGTCTAGCCTGGTC
ACTGTCACAACGTCGCCAGGGCGTAGGTGGTCAAGCATCCTGGCCAGCTCCGGGCGGTCGCGCCTGGTGC
CGGTGATCTTCTCGGAAAACAGCTTGGTGCAGCCGGCCGCGTGCAGTTCGGCCCGTTGGTTGGTCAAGTC
CTGGTCGTCGGTGCTGACGCGGGCATAGCCCAGCAGGCCAGCGGCGGCGCTCTTGTTCATGGCGTAATGT
CTCCGGTTCTAGTCGCAAGTATTCTACTTTATGCGACTAAAACACGCGACAAGAAAACGCCAGGAAAAGG
GCAGGGCGGCAGCCTGTCGCGTAACTTAGGACTTGTGCGACATGTCGTTTTCAGAAGACGGCTGCACTGA
ACGTCAGAAGCCGACTGCACTATAGCAGCGGAGGGGTTGGATCAAAGTACTTTGATCCCGAGGGGAACCC
TGTGGTTGGCATGCACATACAAATGGACGAACGGATAAACCTTTTCACGCCCTTTTAAATATCCGATTAT
TCTAATAAACGCTCTTTTCTCTTAGGTTTACCCGCCAATATATCCTGTCAAACACTGATAGTTTAAACTG
AAGGCGGGAAACGACAATCTGATCCAAGCTCAAGCTGCTCTAGCATTCGCCATTCAGGCTGCGCAACTGT
TGGGAAGGGCGATCGGTGCGGGCCTCTTCGCTATTACGCCAGCTGGCGAAAGGGGGATGTGCTGCAAGGC
GATTAAGTTGGGTAACGCCAGGGTTTTCCCAGTCACGACGTTGTAAAACGACGGCCAGTGCCAAGCTTGC
ATGCCTGCAGGTCAACATGGTGGAGCACGACACACTTGTCTACTCCAAAAATATCAAAGATACAGTCTCA
GAAGACCAAAGGGCAATTGAGACTTTTCAACAAAGGGTAATATCCGGAAACCTCCTCGGATTCCATTGCC
CAGCTATCTGTCACTTTATTGTGAAGATAGTGGAAAAGGAAGGTGGCTCCTACAAATGCCATCATTGCGA
TAAAGGAAAGGCCATCGTTGAAGATGCCTCTGCCGACAGTGGTCCCAAAGATGGACCCCCACCCACGAGG
AGCATCGTGGAAAAAGAAGACGTTCCAACCACGTCTTCAAAGCAAGTGGATTGATGTGATAACATGGTGG
AGCACGACACACTTGTCTACTCCAAAAATATCAAAGATACAGTCTCAGAAGACCAAAGGGCAATTGAGAC
TTTTCAACAAAGGGTAATATCCGGAAACCTCCTCGGATTCCATTGCCCAGCTATCTGTCACTTTATTGTG
AAGATAGTGGAAAAGGAAGGTGGCTCCTACAAATGCCATCATTGCGATAAAGGAAAGGCCATCGTTGAAG
ATGCCTCTGCCGACAGTGGTCCCAAAGATGGACCCCCACCCACGAGGAGCATCGTGGAAAAAGAAGACGT
TCCAACCACGTCTTCAAAGCAAGTGGATTGATGTGATATCTCCACTGACGTAAGGGATGACGCACAATCC
CACTATCCTTCGCAAGACCCTTCCTCTATATAAGGAAGTTCATTTCATTTGGAGAGGACCTCGACTCTAG
AGGATCCCCGGGTACCGGGCCCCCCCTCGAGGCGCGCCAAGCTATCAAACAAGTTTGTACAAAAAAGCAG
GCTCCGCGGCCGCCCCCTTCACCTGTAGTGGTATGGGGGGAGTCGGGAATAGACCATTTAAGAGACCATT
AGGCACCCCAGGCTTTACACTTTATGCTTCCGGCTCGTATAATGTGTGGATTTTGAGTTAGGAGCCGTCG
AGATTTTCAGGAGCTAAGGAAGCTAAAATGGAGAAAAAAATCACTGGATATACCACCGTTGATATATCCC
AATGGCATCGTAAAGAACATTTTGAGGCATTTCAGTCAGTTGCTCAATGTACCTATAACCAGACCGTTCA
GCTGGATATTACGGCCTTTTTAAAGACCGTAAAGAAAAATAAGCACAAGTTTTATCCGGCCTTTATTCAC
ATTCTTGCCCGCCTGATGAATGCTCATCCGGAGTTCCGTATGGCAATGAAAGACGGTGAGCTGGTGATAT
GGGATAGTGTTCACCCTTGTTACACCGTTTTCCATGAGCAAACTGAAACGTTTTCATCGCTCTGGAGTGA
ATACCACGACGATTTCCGGCAGTTTCTACACATATATTCGCAAGATGTGGCGTGTTACGGTGAAAACCTG
GCCTATTTCCCTAAAGGGTTTATTGAGAATATGTTTTTCGTCTCAGCCAATCCCTGGGTGAGTTTCACCA
GTTTTGATTTAAACGTGGCCAATATGGACAACTTCTTCGCCCCCGTTTTCACCATGGGCAAATATTATAC
GCAAGGCGACAAGGTGCTGATGCCGCTGGCGATTCAGGTTCATCATGCCGTTTGTGATGGCTTCCATGTC
GGCAGAATGCTTAATGAATTACAACAGTACTGCGATGAGTGGCAGGGCGGGGCGTAAACGCGTGGAGCCG
GCTTACTAAAAGCCAGATAACAGTATGCGTATTTGCGCGCTGATTTTTGCGGTATAAGAATATATACTGA
TATGTATACCCGAAGTATGTCAAAAAGAGGTATGCTATGAAGCAGCGTATTACAGTGACAGTTGACAGCG
ACAGCTATCAGTTGCTCAAGGCATATATGATGTCAATATCTCCGGTCTGGTAAGCACAACCATGCAGAAT
GAAGCCCGTCGTCTGCGTGCCGAACGCTGGAAAGCGGAAAATCAGGAAGGGATGGCTGAGGTCGCCCGGT
TTATTGAAATGAACGGCTCTTTTGCTGACGAGAACAGGGGCTGGTGAAATGCAGTTTAAGGTTTACACCT
ATAAAAGAGAGAGCCGTTATCGTCTGTTTGTGGATGTACAGAGTGATATTATTGACACGCCCGGCCGACG
GATGGTGATCCCCCTGGCCAGTGCACGTCTGCTGTCAGATAAAGTCTCCCGTGAACTTTACCCGGTGGTG
CATATCGGGGATGAAAGCTGGCGCATGATGACCACCGATATGGCCAGTGTGCCGGTTTCCGTTATCGGGG
AAGAAGTGGCTGATCTCAGCCACCGCGAAAATGACATCAAAAACGCCATTAACCTGATGTTCTGGGGAAT
ATAAATGTCAGGCTCCCTTATACACAGCCAGTCTGCACCTCGACGGTCTCATCGGCATTAAGGGTGGGCG
CGCCGACCCAGCTTTCTTGTACAAAGTGGTTCGATAATTCTTAATTAACTAGTTCTAGAGCGGCCGCCAC
CGCGGTGGAGCTCGAATTTCCCCGATCGTTCAAACATTTGGCAATAAAGTTTCTTAAGATTGAATCCTGT
TGCCGGTCTTGCGATGATTATCATATAATTTCTGTTGAATTACGTTAAGCATGTAATAATTAACATGTAA
TGCATGACGTTATTTATGAGATGGGTTTTTATGATTAGAGTCCCGCAATTATACATTTAATACGCGATAG
AAAACAAAATATAGCGCGCAAACTAGGATAAATTATCGCGCGCGGTGTCATCTATGTTACTAGATCGGGA
ATTCGTAATCATGTCATAGCTGTTTCCTGTGTGAAATTGTTATCCGCTCACAATTCCACACAACATACGA
GCCGGAAGCATAAAGTGTAAAGCCTGGGGTGCCTAATGAGTGAGCTAACTCACATTAATTGCGTTGCGCT
CACTGCCCGCTTTCCAGTCGGGAAACCTGTCGTGCCAGCTGCATTAATGAATCGGCCAACGCGCGGGGAG
AGGCGGTTTGCGTATTGGCTAGAGCAGCTTGCCAACATGGTGGAGCACGACACTCTCGTCTACTCCAAGA
ATATCAAAGATACAGTCTCAGAAGACCAAAGGGCTATTGAGACTTTTCAACAAAGGGTAATATCGGGAAA
CCTCCTCGGATTCCATTGCCCAGCTATCTGTCACTTCATCAAAAGGACAGTAGAAAAGGAAGGTGGCACC
TACAAATGCCATCATTGCGATAAAGGAAAGGCTATCGTTCAAGATGCCTCTGCCGACAGTGGTCCCAAAG
ATGGACCCCCACCCACGAGGAGCATCGTGGAAAAAGAAGACGTTCCAACCACGTCTTCAAAGCAAGTGGA
TTGATGTGAACATGGTGGAGCACGACACTCTCGTCTACTCCAAGAATATCAAAGATACAGTCTCAGAAGA
CCAAAGGGCTATTGAGACTTTTCAACAAAGGGTAATATCGGGAAACCTCCTCGGATTCCATTGCCCAGCT
ATCTGTCACTTCATCAAAAGGACAGTAGAAAAGGAAGGTGGCACCTACAAATGCCATCATTGCGATAAAG
GAAAGGCTATCGTTCAAGATGCCTCTGCCGACAGTGGTCCCAAAGATGGACCCCCACCCACGAGGAGCAT
CGTGGAAAAAGAAGACGTTCCAACCACGTCTTCAAAGCAAGTGGATTGATGTGATATCTCCACTGACGTA
AGGGATGACGCACAATCCCACTATCCTTCGCAAGACCCTTCCTCTATATAAGGAAGTTCATTTCATTTGG
AGAGGACACGCTGAAATCACCAGTCTCTCTCTACAAATCTATCTCTCTCGAGCTTTCGCAGATCCGGGGG
GCAATGAGATATGAAAAAGCCTGAACTCACCGCGACGTCTGTCGAGAAGTTTCTGATCGAAAAGTTCGAC
AGCGTCTCCGACCTGATGCAGCTCTCGGAGGGCGAAGAATCTCGTGCTTTCAGCTTCGATGTAGGAGGGC
GTGGATATGTCCTGCGGGTAAATAGCTGCGCCGATGGTTTCTACAAAGATCGTTATGTTTATCGGCACTT
TGCATCGGCCGCGCTCCCGATTCCGGAAGTGCTTGACATTGGGGAGTTTAGCGAGAGCCTGACCTATTGC
ATCTCCCGCCGTTCACAGGGTGTCACGTTGCAAGACCTGCCTGAAACCGAACTGCCCGCTGTTCTACAAC
CGGTCGCGGAGGCTATGGATGCGATCGCTGCGGCCGATCTTAGCCAGACGAGCGGGTTCGGCCCATTCGG
ACCGCAAGGAATCGGTCAATACACTACATGGCGTGATTTCATATGCGCGATTGCTGATCCCCATGTGTAT
CACTGGCAAACTGTGATGGACGACACCGTCAGTGCGTCCGTCGCGCAGGCTCTCGATGAGCTGATGCTTT
GGGCCGAGGACTGCCCCGAAGTCCGGCACCTCGTGCACGCGGATTTCGGCTCCAACAATGTCCTGACGGA
CAATGGCCGCATAACAGCGGTCATTGACTGGAGCGAGGCGATGTTCGGGGATTCCCAATACGAGGTCGCC
AACATCTTCTTCTGGAGGCCGTGGTTGGCTTGTATGGAGCAGCAGACGCGCTACTTCGAGCGGAGGCATC
CGGAGCTTGCAGGATCGCCACGACTCCGGGCGTATATGCTCCGCATTGGTCTTGACCAACTCTATCAGAG
CTTGGTTGACGGCAATTTCGATGATGCAGCTTGGGCGCAGGGTCGATGCGACGCAATCGTCCGATCCGGA
GCCGGGACTGTCGGGCGTACACAAATCGCCCGCAGAAGCGCGGCCGTCTGGACCGATGGCTGTGTAGAAG
TACTCGCCGATAGTGGAAACCGACGCCCCAGCACTCGTCCGAGGGCAAAGAAATAGAGTAGATGCCGACC
GGGATCTGTCGATCGACAAGCTCGAGTTTCTCCATAATAATGTGTGAGTAGTTCCCAGATAAGGGAATTA
GGGTTCCTATAGGGTTTCGCTCATGTGTTGAGCATATAAGAAACCCTTAGTATGTATTTGTATTTGTAAA
ATACTTCTATCAATAAAATTTCTAATTCCTAAAACCAAAATCCAGTACTAAAATCCAGATCCCCCGAATT
AATTCGGCGTTAATTCAGTACATTAAAAACGTCCGCAATGTGTTATTAAGTTGTCTAAGCGTCAATTTGT
TTACACCACAATATATCCTGCCA
